Addgene plasmid #42995: I-AGAA
Depositing lab: Chad Cowan & Kiran Musunuru. Depositing organization: Harvard University. Publication: A TALEN Genome-Editing System for Generating Human Stem Cell-Based Disease Models. Ding Q, Lee YK, Schaefer EA, Peters DT, Veres A, Kim K, Kuperwasser N, Motola DL, Meissner TB, Hendriks WT, Trevisan M, Gupta RM, Moisan A, Banks E, Friesen M, Schinzel RT, Xia F, Tang A, Xia Y, Figueroa E, Wann A, Ahfeldt T, Daheron L, Zhang F, Rubin LL, Peng LF, Chung RT, Musunuru K, Cowan CA. Cell Stem Cell. 2012 Dec 12. pii: S1934-5909(12)00645-5. doi: 10.1016/j.stem.2012.11.011. PubMed 23246482.
Backbone
  Vector backbone: pCRII-TOPO
  Backbone manufacturer: Invitrogen
  Backbone size w/o insert (bp): 3973
  Vector type: Bacterial Cloning
Growth in bacteria
  Bacterial resistance: Ampicillin and Kanamycin, 100 & 50 μg/mL
  Growth temperature: 37°C
  Growth strain: Top10
  Copy number: High Copy
Gene/Insert
  Gene/Insert name: I-AGAA
  Species: Synthetic
  Insert size (bp): 424
  Cloning method: TOPO Cloning
  Sequencing primers: 5′ T7; 3′ M13-rev
Terms and licenses: Academic/Nonprofit Terms; Industry Terms: Not Available to Industry
How to cite: I-AGAA was a gift from Chad Cowan & Kiran Musunuru (Addgene plasmid # 42995 ; http://n2t.net/addgene:42995 ; RRID:Addgene_42995)
