[The description below was written by a language model from this plasmid's Addgene catalogue record.]
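Description:
I-AGAA is a bacterial cloning plasmid built on the commercial pCRII-TOPO backbone (about 4.0 kb without insert), into which a 424 bp synthetic fragment was introduced by TOPO cloning. It is a high-copy plasmid maintained in E. coli and carries both ampicillin and kanamycin resistance, so either or both antibiotics can be used for selection. The insert can be read from the flanking T7 and M13 reverse priming sites that are standard in this backbone. No feature table accompanies the record, so the positions of the origin, the resistance genes and any promoters are not documented here. The vector is listed only for cloning, not for expression.

The record does not describe what the insert encodes beyond its name and synthetic origin. The associated publication describes a TALEN genome-editing system for making human stem cell-based disease models. The name and insert size are consistent with a pre-assembled module from a TALE repeat library. Four TALE repeats of roughly 100 bp each would total about 424 bp, and "AGAA" would denote the four DNA bases those repeats recognise. The "I" prefix may indicate the module's position in an ordered assembly scheme. This reading is an inference, not something the record states. On that reading, the plasmid would serve as a storage and amplification vehicle for one building block, which would be combined with other modules to build a full-length TALE DNA-binding array in a separate nuclease expression vector. It would not itself act as a functional editing reagent.
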