>Addgene plasmid #42995 | I-AGAA | depositor partial sequence | sequence record 58260 | I-AGAA sequence 424 bps
CGTCTCCTGACCCCAGAGCAGGTCGTGGCAATCGCCTCCAACATTGGCGGGAAACAGGCACTCGAGACTG
TCCAGCGCCTGCTTCCCGTGCTGTGCCAAGCGCACGGACTCACCCCAGAGCAGGTCGTGGCAATCGCGAG
CAATAACGGCGGAAAACAGGCTTTGGAAACGGTGCAGAGGCTCCTTCCAGTGCTGTGCCAAGCGCACGGC
CTCACCCCAGAGCAGGTCGTGGCAATCGCCTCCAACATTGGCGGGAAACAGGCACTCGAGACTGTCCAGC
GCCTGCTTCCCGTGCTGTGCCAAGCGCACGGATTAACCCCAGAGCAGGTCGTGGCAATCGCCTCCAACAT
TGGCGGGAAACAGGCACTCGAGACTGTCCAGCGCCTGCTTCCCGTGCTGTGCCAAGCGCACGGCTTAAGA
GACG
