>Addgene plasmid #42995 | I-AGAA | addgene partial sequence | sequence record 59971 | M13-F20 5'-TGTAAAACGACGGCCAGT-3'
CTATAGGGCGAATTGGGCCCTCTAGATGCATGCTCGAGCGGCCGCCAGTGTGATGGATATCTGCAGAATT
CGCCCTTATATAGATGCCGTCCTAGCGCGTCTCCTGACCCCAGAGCAGGTCGTGGCAATCGCCTCCAACA
TTGGCGGGAAACAGGCACTCGAGACTGTCCAGCGCCTGCTTCCCGTGCTGTGCCAAGCGCACGGACTCAC
CCCAGAGCAGGTCGTGGCAATCGCGAGCAATAACGGCGGAAAACAGGCTTTGGAAACGGTGCAGAGGCTC
CTTCCAGTGCTGTGCCAAGCGCACGGCCTCACCCCAGAGCAGGTCGTGGCAATCGCCTCCAACATTGGCG
GGAAACAGGCACTCGAGACTGTCCAGCGCCTGCTTCCCGTGCTGTGCCAAGCGCACGGATTAACCCCAGA
GCAGGTCGTGGCAATCGCCTCCAACATTGGCGGGAAACAGGCACTCGAGACTGTCCAGCGCCTGCTTCCC
GTGCTGTGCCAAGCGCACGGCTTAAGAGACGTGGGCACAGGAAAGATACTTAAGGGCGAATTCCAGCACA
CTGGCGGCCGTTACTAGTGGATCCGAGCTCGGTACCAAGCTTGGCGTAATCATGGTCATAGCTGTTTCCT
GTGTGAAATTGTTATCCGCTCACAATTCCACACAACATACGAGCCGGAAGCATAAAGTGTAAAGCCTGGG
GTGCCTAATGAGTGAGCTAACTCACATTAATTGCGTTGCGCTCACTGCCCGCTTTCCAGTCGGGAAACCT
GTCGTGCCAGCTGCATTAATGAATCGGCCAACGCGCGGGGAGAGGCGGTTTGCGTATTGGGCGCTCTTCC
GCTTCCTCGCT
